>Addgene plasmid #52393 | pME18S-10626 | depositor full sequence | sequence record 81142 | pME18S-10626 sequence 4218 bps
AAGCTTGGCTGTGGAATGTGTGTCAGTTAGGGTGTGGAAAGTCCCCAGGCTCCCCAGCAGGCAGAAGTAT
GCAAAGCATGCATCTCAATTAGTCAGCAACCAGGTGTGGAAAGTCCCCAGGCTCCCCAGCAGGCAGAAGT
ATGCAAAGCATGCATCTCAATTAGTCAGCAACCATAGTCCCGCCCCTAACTCCGCCCATCCCGCCCCTAA
CTCCGCCCAGTTCCGCCCATTCTCCGCCCCATGGCTGACTAATTTTTTTTATTTATGCAGAGGCCGAGGC
CGCCTCGGCCTCTGAGCTATTCCAGAAGTAGTGAGGAGGCTTTTTTGGAGGCCTAGGCTTTTGCAAAAAG
CTCCTCCGATCGAGGGGCTCGCATCTCTCCTTCACGCGCCCGCCGCCCTACCTGAGGCCGCCATCCACGC
CGGTTGAGTCGCGTTCTGCCGCCTCCCGCCTGTGGTGCCTCCTGAACTGCGTCCGCCGTCTAGGTAAGTT
TAAAGCTCAGGTCGAGACCGGGCCTTTGTCCGGCGCTCCCTTGGAGCCTACCTAGACTCAGCCGGCTCTC
CACGCTTTGCCTGACCCTGCTTGCTCAACTCTACGTCTTTGTTTCGTTTTCTGTTCTGCGCCGTTACAGA
TCCAAGCTCTGAAAAACCAGAAAGTTAACTGGTAAGTTTAGTCTTTTTGTCTTTTATTTCAGGTCCCGGA
TCCGGTGGTGCAAATCAAAGAACTGCTCCTCAGTGGATGTTGCCTTTACTTCTAGGCCTGTACGGAAGTG
TTACTTCTGCTCTAAAAGCTGCGGAATTCCTCGAGATGGACGTGGTCCTGTCCAGGCTGAACATCAGCTT
GGATAATGTGACCCTTAGCACCAGCACCATCCGGCAGGGGCTCATCGAAGAGTACAGCAACAATCGGAAG
GTCGGCGAGCCCGCCTACCACATACTGATTGTTCTGTACAGCATACTGATCATATTTGGCGCCACGGGCA
ACAGTCTGGTGGTAATGGCCGTCGCTCGGAAACCGCAGATGCGAACGGCGCGCAACATGTTCATCGTCAA
TTTGGCCGTTTCCGATTTACTACTGTGCCTGGTTACGATGCCGCTGACGCTGGTGGAAATTCTCACCAAA
TATTGGCCCATGGGTCGGTTGCCGTTCCTGTGCAAATCGATTGGCACCCTTCAGGCCACCAGCATCTTCG
TGTCCACCATTTCCATCACGGCCATCGCACTGGACCGATATCAAGTCATTGTCTACCCCACTCGTGACAG
TCTCCAGCGGATGGGTGCCATTGTGATACTAACCGGCATCTGGATCATCTCGCTGGTGCTTGCCTCGCCG
ATGTTCATCACCAGGCGGCTGATCCACTACGATGTCAACTTGCCCAGCCTGGGGATCGAGTATATTTCCT
ACTGCATCGAAGACTGGCCAATGGCACGTGGCCGAGTGTATTATTCGGTGTTCACCCTATGCGTCCAGTA
TCTCCTGCCAATTCTGATAGTGTCGATAGCGTATTTACGAATTTATCTCAAACTGAAGCACCGTCTCGTA
GTAACGACCACTACCGTGAGCACCAATTCCAACTCGATGGATTCGCAGCCCGTACGGGAACGGGAACGAG
GCCGGCGAATGCAACGAACCAACTACTTGCTGATAAGTATAGCCCTAATCTTTGGAATCTCGTGGCTTCC
ACTGAACCTGTTCAACCTGTTTGCCGACCTGTATCTAAGTGGAATCACCCAGGAGATCATGGTGGCATAT
GCCATCTGCCACATGATGGGCATGAGCTCGGCCTGTTCCAATCCGCTACTCTACGGTTGGCTGAACGATA
ACTTTCGTAAAGAGTTTAACGAGATCCTCTGCCGAAAGGAGTCAAGTTCACTCGTTGCGAACGGTGCCGG
TGGAGGCAAAACCATCTCACGAAAGATTCGAACTACAGGACCCGCTCCGGAAGTAACGCAGGTGGGCGTC
TTGTGTCGACAAACGACCACAAGCTCAACCGTAGTAGACTCGGGCGACCAAACCGAGCTTACCGAGCTCA
TGCCGTGAGCGGCCGCTAGACTAGTCTAGAGAAAAAACCTCCCACACCTCCCCCTGAACCTGAAACATAA
AATGAATGCAATTGTTGTTGTTAACTTGTTTATTGCAGCTTATAATGGTTACAAATAAAGCAATAGCATC
ACAAATTTCACAAATAAAGCATTTTTTTCACTGCATTCTAGTTGTGGTTTGTCCAAACTCATCAATGTAT
CTTATCATGTCTGGATCCCCGGGTACCGAGCTCGAATTAATTCCTCTTCCGCTTCCTCGCTCACTGACTC
GCTGCGCTCGGTCGTTCGGCTGCGGCGAGCGGTATCAGCTCACTCAAAGGCGGTAATACGGTTATCCACA
GAATCAGGGGATAACGCAGGAAAGAACATGTGAGCAAAAGGCCAGCAAAAGGCCAGGAACCGTAAAAAGG
CCGCGTTGCTGGCGTTTTTCCATAGGCTCCGCCCCCCTGACGAGCATCACAAAAATCGACGCTCAAGTCA
GAGGTGGCGAAACCCGACAGGACTATAAAGATACCAGGCGTTTCCCCCTGGAAGCTCCCTCGTGCGCTCT
CCTGTTCCGACCCTGCCGCTTACCGGATACCTGTCCGCCTTTCTCCCTTCGGGAAGCGTGGCGCTTTCTC
AATGCTCACGCTGTAGGTATCTCAGTTCGGTGTAGGTCGTTCGCTCCAAGCTGGGCTGTGTGCACGAACC
CCCCGTTCAGCCCGACCGCTGCGCCTTATCCGGTAACTATCGTCTTGAGTCCAACCCGGTAAGACACGAC
TTATCGCCACTGGCAGCAGCCACTGGTAACAGGATTAGCAGAGCGAGGTATGTAGGCGGTGCTACAGAGT
TCTTGAAGTGGTGGCCTAACTACGGCTACACTAGAAGGACAGTATTTGGTATCTGCGCTCTGCTGAAGCC
AGTTACCTTCGGAAAAAGAGTTGGTAGCTCTTGATCCGGCAAACAAACCACCGCTGGTAGCGGTGGTTTT
TTTGTTTGCAAGCAGCAGATTACGCGCAGAAAAAAAGGATCTCAAGAAGATCCTTTGATCTTTTCTACGG
GGTCTGACGCTCAGTGGAACGAAAACTCACGTTAAGGGATTTTGGTCATGAGATTATCAAAAAGGATCTT
CACCTAGATCCTTTTAAATTAAAAATGAAGTTTTAAATCAATCTAAAGTATATATGAGTAAACTTGGTCT
GACAGTTACCAATGCTTAATCAGTGAGGCACCTATCTCAGCGATCTGTCTATTTCGTTCATCCATAGTTG
CCTGACTCCCCGTCGTGTAGATAACTACGATACGGGAGGGCTTACCATCTGGCCCCAGTGCTGCAATGAT
ACCGCGAGACCCACGCTCACCGGCTCCAGATTTATCAGCAATAAACCAGCCAGCCGGAAGGGCCGAGCGC
AGAAGTGGTCCTGCAACTTTATCCGCCTCCATCCAGTCTATTAATTGTTGCCGGGAAGCTAGAGTAAGTA
GTTCGCCAGTTAATAGTTTGCGCAACGTTGTTGCCATTGCTACAGGCATCGTGGTGTCACGCTCGTCGTT
TGGTATGGCTTCATTCAGCTCCGGTTCCCAACGATCAAGGCGAGTTACATGATCCCCCATGTTGTGCAAA
AAAGCGGTTAGCTCCTTCGGTCCTCCGATCGTTGTCAGAAGTAAGTTGGCCGCAGTGTTATCACTCATGG
TTATGGCAGCACTGCATAATTCTCTTACTGTCATGCCATCCGTAAGATGCTTTTCTGTGACTGGTGAGTA
CTCAACCAAGTCATTCTGAGAATAGTGTATGCGGCGACCGAGTTGCTCTTGCCCGGCGTCAATACGGGAT
AATACCGCGCCACATAGCAGAACTTTAAAAGTGCTCATCATTGGAAAACGTTCTTCGGGGCGAAAACTCT
CAAGGATCTTACCGCTGTTGAGATCCAGTTCGATGTAACCCACTCGTGCACCCAACTGATCTTCAGCATC
TTTTACTTTCACCAGCGTTTCTGGGTGAGCAAAAACAGGAAGGCAAAATGCCGCAAAAAAGGGAATAAGG
GCGACACGGAAATGTTGAATACTCATACTCTTCCTTTTTCAATATTATTGAAGCATTTATCAGGGTTATT
GTCTCATGAGCGGATACATATTTGAATGTATTTAGAAAAATAAACAAATAGGGGTTCCGCGCACATTTCC
CCGAAAAGTGCCACCTGC
Features (pLannotate 1.2.2; 7 found; start..end, strand, type, name):
     18..632     +  promoter       SRα promoter: hybrid promoter consisting of the SV40 early promoter plus part of the long terminal repeat of human T-lymphotrophic virus 1
    662..755     +  intron         SV40 intron: modified SV40 intron with splice donor and acceptor sites
    881..1885    +  CDS            NPFR (fragment): NPFR_DROME - Also known as NPFR1. Experimental evidence at protein level: Swiss-Prot protein existence level 1. Receptor for NPF. Integral part of the sensory system that mediates food signaling, providing the neural basis for the regulation of food response; coordinates larval foraging and social behavior changes during development. Required in dopaminergic (DA) neurons that innervate the mushroom body for satiety to suppress appetitive memory performance; a key factor in the internal state of hunger in the brain. NPF neurons coordinately modulate diverse sensory and motor neurons important f
   2123..2257    +  polyA_signal   SV40 poly(A) signal: SV40 polyadenylation signal
   2467..3055    -  rep_origin     ori: high-copy-number ColE1/pMB1/pBR322/pUC origin of replication
   3226..4086    -  CDS            AmpR: β-lactamase; bla; confers resistance to ampicillin, carbenicillin, and related antibiotics
   4087..4191    -  promoter       AmpR promoter: bla
