[The description below was written by a language model from this plasmid's Addgene catalogue record and pLannotate feature annotations shown in this document.]
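Description:
pME18S-10626 is a 4,218 bp mammalian expression plasmid built on the pME18S backbone that carries a full-length clone of the Aedes aegypti neuropeptide Y-like receptor NPYLR8 (gene identifier AAEL010626). It is propagated in E. coli through a high-copy ColE1/pUC-type origin of replication and selected with ampicillin, using a β-lactamase gene driven by its native bla promoter. No mammalian selection marker is annotated, which suggests the plasmid is meant for transient transfection, though the record does not say so.

The expression cassette is driven by the SRα promoter, a hybrid of the SV40 early promoter and part of the HTLV-1 long terminal repeat that gives strong constitutive transcription in many mammalian cell lines. It is followed by a modified SV40 intron with splice donor and acceptor sites, which generally improves mRNA processing and expression. Next comes the 1,233 bp receptor insert, and an SV40 polyadenylation signal terminates the transcript. The automated annotation labels the coding region as a fragment of Drosophila NPFR, the neuropeptide F receptor. This reflects homology-based matching of the mosquito sequence to its related fly protein, not the presence of a Drosophila gene, and it covers only part of the insert. No epitope tags or reporters are annotated.

The construct allows heterologous expression of this mosquito receptor in mammalian cells. The associated work concerns the functional and genetic characterization of the NPY-like receptor family in Aedes aegypti, so the plasmid fits cell-based studies of receptor function, although the record does not describe specific assays.
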