Addgene plasmid #52393: pME18S-10626
Purpose: Aedes aegypti NPY-like receptor AAEL010626 (NPYLR8) full-length clone in mammalian expression vector
Depositing lab: Leslie Vosshall. Depositing organization: Rockefeller University. Publication: Functional and genetic characterization of neuropeptide Y-like receptors in Aedes aegypti. Liesch J, Bellani LL, Vosshall LB. PLoS Negl Trop Dis. 2013 Oct 10;7(10):e2486. doi: 10.1371/journal.pntd.0002486. eCollection 2013. PubMed 24130914.
Backbone
  Vector backbone: pME18S
  Backbone size w/o insert (bp): 2986
  Total vector size (bp): 4218
  Vector type: Mammalian Expression
Growth in bacteria
  Bacterial resistance: Ampicillin, 100 μg/mL
  Growth temperature: 37°C
  Growth strain: Top10
  Copy number: Unknown
Gene/Insert
  Gene/Insert name: NPYLR8 (alt name: AAEL010626)
  Species: Aedes aegypti
  Insert size (bp): 1233
  GenBank ID: KC439539.1
Terms and licenses: Academic/Nonprofit Terms; Industry Terms: Not Available to Industry
How to cite: pME18S-10626 was a gift from Leslie Vosshall (Addgene plasmid # 52393 ; http://n2t.net/addgene:52393 ; RRID:Addgene_52393)
