>Addgene plasmid #52393 | pME18S-10626 | addgene partial sequence | sequence record 82515 | SV40pA-R 5'-GAAATTTGTGATGCTATTGC-3'
TTATAAGCTGCAATAAACAAGTTAACAACAACAATTGCATTCATTTTATGTTTCAGGTTCAGGGGGAGGT
GTGGGAGGTTTTTTCTCTAGACTAGTCTAGCGGCCGCTCACGGCATGAGCTCGGTAAGCTCGGTTTGGTC
GCCCGAGTCTACTACGGTTGAGCTTGTGGTCGTTTGTCGACACAAGACGCCCACCTGCGTTACTTCCGGA
GCGGGTCCTGTAGTTCGAATCTTTCGTGAGATGGTTTTGCCTCCACCGGCACCGTTCGCAACGAGTGAAC
TTGACTCCTTTCGGCAGAGGATCTCGTTAAACTCTTTACGAAAGTTATCGTTCAGCCAACCGTAGAGTAG
CGGATTGGAACAGGCCGAGCTCATGCCCATCATGTGGCAGATGGCATATGCCACCATGATCTCCTGGGTG
ATTCCACTTAGATACAGGTCGGCAAACAGGTTGAACAGGTTCAGTGGAAGCCACGAGATTCCAAAGATTA
GGGCTATACTTATCAGCAAGTAGTTGGTTCGTTGCATTCGCCGGCCTCGTTCCCGTTCCCGTACGGGCTG
CGAATCCATCGAGTTGGAATTGGTGCTCACGGTAGTGGTCGTTACTACGAGACGGTGCTTCAGTTTGAGA
TAAATTCGTAAATACGCTATCGACACTATCAGAATTGGCAGGAGATACTGGACGCATAGGGTGAACACCG
AATAATACACTCGGCCACGTGCCATTGGCCAGTCTTCGATGCAGTAGGAAATATACTCGATCCCCAGGCT
GGGCAAGTTGACATCGTAGTGGATCAGCCGCCTGGTGATGAACATCGGCGAGGCAAGCACCAGCGAGATG
ATCCAGATGCCGGTTAGTATCACAATGGCACCCATCCGCTGGAGACTGTCACGAGTGGGGTAGACAATGA
CTTGATATCGGTCCAGTGCGATGGCCGTGATGGAAATGGTGGACACGAAGATGCTGGTGGCCTGAAGGGT
GCCAATCGATTTGCACAGGAACGGCAACCGACCCATGGGCCAATATTTGGTGAGAATTTCCACCAGCGTC
AGCGGCATCGTAACCAGGCACAGTAGTAAATCGGAAACGGCCAAATTGACGATGAACATGTTGCGCGCCG
TT
