>Addgene plasmid #52393 | pME18S-10626 | addgene partial sequence | sequence record 82516 | pcDL-F 5'-GTTGCCTTTACTTCTAGGCCT-3'
CTCTAAAAGCTGCGGAATTCCGGAATTTCCTCGAGATGGACGTGGTCCTGTCCAGGCTGAACATCAGCTT
GGATAATGTGACCCTTAGCACCAGCACCATCCGGCAGGGGCTCATCGAAGAGTACAGCAACAATCGGAAG
GTCGGCGAGCCCGCCTACCACATACTGATTGTTCTGTACAGCATACTGATCATATTTGGCGCCACGGGCA
ACAGTCTGGTGGTAATGGCCGTCGCTCGGAAACCGCAGATGCGAACGGCGCGCAACATGTTCATCGTCAA
TTTGGCCGTTTCCGATTTACTACTGTGCCTGGTTACGATGCCGCTGACGCTGGTGGAAATTCTCACCAAA
TATTGGCCCATGGGTCGGTTGCCGTTCCTGTGCAAATCGATTGGCACCCTTCAGGCCACCAGCATCTTCG
TGTCCACCATTTCCATCACGGCCATCGCACTGGACCGATATCAAGTCATTGTCTACCCCACTCGTGACAG
TCTCCAGCGGATGGGTGCCATTGTGATACTAACCGGCATCTGGATCATCTCGCTGGTGCTTGCCTCGCCG
ATGTTCATCACCAGGCGGCTGATCCACTACGATGTCAACTTGCCCAGCCTGGGGATCGAGTATATTTCCT
ACTGCATCGAAGACTGGCCAATGGCACGTGGCCGAGTGTATTATTCGGTGTTCACCCTATGCGTCCAGTA
TCTCCTGCCAATTCTGATAGTGTCGATAGCGTATTTACGAATTTATCTCAAACTGAAGCACCGTCTCGTA
GTAACGACCACTACCGTGAGCACCAATTCCAACTCGATGGATTCGCAGCCCGTACGGGAACGGGAACGAG
GCCGGCGAATGCAACGAACCAACTACTTGCTGATAAGTATAGCCCTAATCTTTGGAATCTCGTGGCTTCC
ACTGAACCTGTTCAACCTGTTTGCCGACCTGTATCTAAGTGGAATCACCCAGGAGATCATGGTGGCATAT
GCCATCTGCCACATGATGGGCATGAGCTCGGCCTGTTCCAATCCGCTACTCTACGGTTGGCTGAACGATA
ACTTTC
